>Addgene plasmid #195721 | pUC57-mini v2-HF24_F7 | addgene full sequence | sequence record 387861 | Addgene NGS Result
CCAATGATGGTCTCGCAGTGCAGGAGCTCGTTATCGCTATGACGGAACAGGTATTCGCTGGTCACTTCGA
TGGTTTGCCCGGATAAACGGAACTGGAAAAACTGCTGCTGGTGTTTTGCTTCCGTCAGCGCTGGATGCGG
CGTGCGGTCGGCAAAGACCAGACCGTTCATACAGAACTGGCGATCGTTCGGCGTATCGCCAAAATCACCG
CCGTAACGAGACCATCGGAAAGAACATGTGAGCAAAAGGCCAGCAAAAGGCCAGGAACCGTAAAAAGGCC
GCGTTGCTGGCGTTTTTCCATAGGCTCCGCCCCCCTGACGAGCATCACAAAAATCGACGCTCAAGTCAGA
GGTGGCGAAACCCGACAGGACTATAAAGATACCAGGCGTTTCCCCCTGGAAGCTCCCTCGTGCGCTCTCC
TGTTCCGACCCTGCCGCTTACCGGATACCTGTCCGCCTTTCTCCCTTCGGGAAGCGTGGCGCTTTCTCAT
AGCTCACGCTGTAGGTATCTCAGTTCGGTGTAGGTCGTTCGCTCCAAGCTGGGCTGTGTGCACGAACCCC
CCGTTCAGCCCGACCGCTGCGCCTTATCCGGTAACTATCGTCTTGAGTCCAACCCGGTAAGACACGACTT
ATCGCCACTGGCAGCAGCCACTGGTAACAGGATTAGCAGAGCGAGGTATGTAGGCGGTGCTACAGAGTTC
TTGAAGTGGTGGCCTAACTACGGCTACACTAGAAGAACAGTATTTGGTATCTGCGCTCTGCTGAAGCCAG
TTACCTTCGGAAAAAGAGTTGGTAGCTCTTGATCCGGCAAACAAACCACCGCTGGTAGCGGTGGTTTTTT
TGTTTGCAAGCAGCAGATTACGCGCAGAAAAAAAGGATCTCAAGAAGATCCTTTGATCTTTTCTACGGGG
TCTGACGCTCAGTGGAACGAAAACTCACGTTAAGGGATTTTGGTCATGAGATTATCAAAAAGGATCTTCA
CCTAGATCCTTTTAAATTAAAAATGAAGTTTTAAATCAATCTAAAGTATATATGAGTAAACTTGGTCTGA
CAGTTACCAATGCTTAATCAGTGAGGCACCTATCTCAGCGATCTGTCTATTTCGTTCATCCATAGTTGCC
TGACTCCCCGTCGTGTAGATAACTACGATACGGGAGGGCTTACCATCTGGCCCCAGTGCTGCAATGATAC
CGCGAGATCCACGCTCACCGGCTCCAGATTTATCAGCAATAAACCAGCCAGCCGGAAGGGCCGAGCGCAG
AAGTGGTCCTGCAACTTTATCCGCCTCCATCCAGTCTATTAATTGTTGCCGGGAAGCTAGAGTAAGTAGT
TCGCCAGTTAATAGTTTGCGCAACGTTGTTGCCATTGCTACAGGCATCGTGGTGTCACGCTCGTCGTTTG
GTATGGCTTCATTCAGCTCCGGTTCCCAACGATCAAGGCGAGTTACATGATCCCCCATGTTGTGCAAAAA
AGCGGTTAGCTCCTTCGGTCCTCCGATCGTTGTCAGAAGTAAGTTGGCCGCAGTGTTATCACTCATGGTT
ATGGCAGCACTGCATAATTCTCTTACTGTCATGCCATCCGTAAGATGCTTTTCTGTGACTGGTGAGTACT
CAACCAAGTCATTCTGAGAATAGTGTATGCGGCGACCGAGTTGCTCTTGCCCGGCGTCAATACGGGATAA
TACCGCGCCACATAGCAGAACTTTAAAAGTGCTCATCATTGGAAAACGTTCTTCGGGGCGAAAACTCTCA
AGGATCTTACCGCTGTTGAGATCCAGTTCGATGTAACCCACTCGTGCACCCAACTGATCTTCAGCATCTT
TTACTTTCACCAGCGTTTCTGGGTGAGCAAAAACAGGAAGGCAAAATGCCGCAAAAAAGGGAATAAGGGC
GACACGGAAATGTTGAATACTCATACTCTTCCTTTTTCAATATTATTGAAGCATTTATCAGGGTTATTGT
CTCATGAGCGGATACATATTTGAATGTATTTAGAAAAATAAACAAATAGGGGTTCCGCGCACATTTCCCC
GAAAAGTGCCACCTGACGTC
Features (pLannotate 1.2.2; 4 found; start..end, strand, type, name):
     16..216     -  CDS            lacZ (fragment): β-galactosidase; lacZ
    295..883     -  rep_origin     ori: high-copy-number ColE1/pMB1/pBR322/pUC origin of replication
   1054..1914    -  CDS            AmpR: β-lactamase; bla; confers resistance to ampicillin, carbenicillin, and related antibiotics
   1915..2019    -  promoter       AmpR promoter: bla
