[The description below was written by a language model from this plasmid's Addgene catalogue record and pLannotate feature annotations shown in this document.]
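Description:
pUC57-mini v2-HF24_F7 is a small synthetic-biology part plasmid of about 2 kb, built on the minimal pUC57-mini cloning backbone and maintained in E. coli. It replicates from a high-copy ColE1/pMB1/pUC-type origin and is selected with ampicillin through the β-lactamase gene (AmpR) driven by its native bla promoter. Beyond these two maintenance elements, the backbone carries essentially nothing else, which leaves the insert as the only other annotated feature.

The insert is fragment 7 of a 24-piece split of an E. coli lacI/lacZ cassette. The feature table identifies it as a roughly 200 bp partial lacZ (β-galactosidase) coding segment. This piece is not expressed on its own: no promoter or complete reading frame is annotated for it, and it serves purely as a donor of one assembly module. According to the record, the 24-fragment split was designed as a high-fidelity Golden Gate assembly. In such a design, the four-base overhangs joining neighbouring fragments are chosen to minimise mismatched ligation by T4 DNA ligase. In Golden Gate cloning, a Type IIS restriction enzyme releases each fragment from its carrier plasmid with unique overhangs, so that all pieces ligate in a defined order in a single reaction. The specific enzyme, its flanking sites and the overhang sequences are not annotated or stated in the record.

Used with the other 23 fragment plasmids of the set, this construct lets the full lacI/lacZ cassette be rebuilt as a test of multi-fragment assembly efficiency and accuracy. Restoring a functional lacZ would presumably give a colorimetric readout of correct assembly, although the record does not describe the scoring method or the destination vector.
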