Addgene plasmid #195721: pUC57-mini v2-HF24_F7
Purpose: This plasmid carries a fragment from a 24-fragment lacI/lacZ cassette split that was designed as a Golden Gate assembly with high fidelity.
Depositing lab: Eric Cantor. Depositing organization: New England Biolabs. Publication: Comprehensive Profiling of Four Base Overhang Ligation Fidelity by T4 DNA Ligase and Application to DNA Assembly. Potapov V, Ong JL, Kucera RB, Langhorst BW, Bilotti K, Pryor JM, Cantor EJ, Canton B, Knight TF, Evans TC Jr, Lohman GJS. ACS Synth Biol. 2018 Nov 16;7(11):2665-2674. doi: 10.1021/acssynbio.8b00333. Epub 2018 Oct 29. PubMed 30335370.
Backbone
  Vector backbone: pUC57-mini
  Vector type: Synthetic Biology
Growth in bacteria
  Bacterial resistance: Ampicillin, 100 μg/mL
  Growth temperature: 37°C
  Growth strain: DH5alpha
  Copy number: High Copy
Gene/Insert
  Gene/Insert name: Fragment#7 of 24 fragment splits in lacI/lacZ cassette
  Species: E.coli
  Cloning method: Restriction Enzyme; 5′ cloning site Unknown (unknown if destroyed)
Terms and licenses: Academic/Nonprofit Terms; Industry Terms: Not Available to Industry
How to cite: pUC57-mini v2-HF24_F7 was a gift from Eric Cantor (Addgene plasmid # 195721 ; http://n2t.net/addgene:195721 ; RRID:Addgene_195721)
